Addgene plasmid #17547: Myc-Foxo1 AAA (pCMV5)
Depositing lab: Domenico Accili. Depositing organization: Columbia University.
Backbone
  Vector backbone: pCMV5
  Backbone size w/o insert (bp): 4700
  Vector type: Mammalian Expression
Growth in bacteria
  Bacterial resistance: Ampicillin, 100 μg/mL
  Growth temperature: 37°C
  Growth strain: DH5alpha
  Copy number: Unknown
Gene/Insert
  Gene/Insert name: Foxo1 AAA (alt names: Foxo1; Fkhr; forkhead box O1)
  Species: M. musculus (mouse)
  Insert size (bp): 2100
  Mutation: Changed T24A T253A S316A
  Entrez Gene: Foxo1 (a.k.a. Afxh, FKHR, Fkhr1, Foxo1a)
  Promoter: CMV
  Tag / fusion protein: Myc (N terminal on backbone)
  Cloning method: Restriction Enzyme; 5′ cloning site XbaI (not destroyed); 3′ cloning site XbaI (not destroyed)
  Sequencing primers: 5′ CMV-F; 3′ hGH-pA-R (CCAGCTTGGTTCCCAATAGA)
Terms and licenses: Academic/Nonprofit Terms; Industry Terms: Not Available to Industry
Depositor comments: Plasmid contains polymorphisms K219R and L619P, which are not thought to affect plasmid function.
How to cite: Myc-Foxo1 AAA (pCMV5) was a gift from Domenico Accili (Addgene plasmid # 17547 ; http://n2t.net/addgene:17547 ; RRID:Addgene_17547)
