[The description below was written by a language model from this plasmid's Addgene catalogue record.]
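Description:
Myc-Foxo1 AAA (pCMV5) is a mammalian expression plasmid built on the pCMV5 backbone (about 4.7 kb without insert) and carrying an approximately 2.1 kb mouse Foxo1 (forkhead box O1, also known as Fkhr) coding sequence. It is propagated in E. coli under ampicillin selection; the copy number is recorded as unknown, and the record lists no origin of replication details and no mammalian selection marker. Expression in mammalian cells is driven by the CMV promoter. The use of an hGH polyadenylation-region primer for 3′ sequencing suggests that the insert lies upstream of the human growth hormone polyA signal, although no feature table is provided to confirm this. The insert was cloned by restriction enzyme into an XbaI site, with XbaI retained on both sides, so orientation cannot be inferred from the cloning sites alone.

The encoded protein carries an N-terminal Myc epitope tag supplied by the backbone, allowing detection or immunoprecipitation with anti-Myc antibodies. The "AAA" designation refers to three alanine substitutions, recorded as T24A, T253A and S316A. In Foxo1 biology, the three conserved sites of this kind are the residues phosphorylated by Akt in response to insulin and growth factor signalling, which normally promotes nuclear exclusion and inactivation of the transcription factor. Replacing them with alanine is generally used to produce a phosphorylation-resistant, constitutively nuclear and active form. The record itself does not state an intended application, but such a construct is typically used in transfection studies of Foxo1-dependent transcription and insulin/PI3K-Akt signalling. The depositor notes two additional polymorphisms, K219R and L619P, which are not thought to affect function.
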