>Addgene plasmid #17547 | Myc-Foxo1 AAA (pCMV5) | addgene partial sequence | sequence record 25147 | 17547 with mFoxo1-F 5'- aaggccatcgagagctcag
CTACGAGTGGNNGGTGAAGAGCGTGCCCTACTTCAAGGATAAGGGCGACAGCAACAGCTCGGCGGGCTGG
AAGAATTCAATTCGCCACAATCTGTCCCTTCACAGCAGGTTTATTCGAGTGCAGAATGAAGGAACTGGAA
AGAGTTCTTGGTGGATGCTCAATCCAGAGGGAGGCAAGAGCGGAAAATCACCCCGGAGAAGAGCTGCGGC
CATGGACAACAACAGTAAATTTGCTAAGAGCCGAGGGCGGGCTGCTAAGAAAAAAGCATCTCTCCAGTCT
GGGCAAGAGGGTCCTGGAGACAGCCCTGGGTCTCAGTTTTCTAAGTGGCCTGCGAGTCCTGGGTCCCACA
GCAACGATGACTTTGATAACTGGAGTACATTTCGTCCTCGAACCAGCGCAAATGCTAGTACCATCAGTGG
GAGACTTTCTCCCATCATGACAGAGCAGGATGACCTGGGAGATGGGGACGTGCATTCCCTGGTGTATCCA
CCCTCTGCTGCCAAGATGGCGTCTACGCTGCCCAGTCTGTCTGAAATCAGCAATCCAGAAAACATGGAGA
ACCTTCTGGATAATCTCAACCTTCTCTCGTCCCCAACATCTTTAACTGTGTCCACCCAGTCCTCGCCTGG
CAGCATGATGCAGCAGACACCATGCTATTCGTTTGCACCGCCAAACACCAGTCTAAATTCACCCAGTCCA
AACTANTNAAAG
