>Addgene plasmid #17547 | Myc-Foxo1 AAA (pCMV5) | addgene partial sequence | sequence record 69752 | hGH-pA-R 5'-CCAGCTTGGTTCCCAATAGA-3'
GGTTGTCTTCCCAACTTGCCCCTTGCTCCATACCACCCCCCTCCACCCCATAATATTATAGAAGGACACC
TAGTCAGACAAAATGATGCAACTTAATTTTATTAGGACAAGGCTGGTGGGCACTGGAGTGGCAACTTCCA
GGGCCAGGAGAGGCACTGGGGAGGGGTCACAGGGATGCCACCCGGGATCCTCTAGAATTCAGCGGCCGCT
TTTTTTTTTTTTTTTTTTTTTTTTTTTTTTAATCTTGAAAACTATAAGGAGGGGTGAAGGGCATCTTTGG
ACTGCTCCTGCTGTCAAACAATCTGAAGGACTTTTAAATGTAGCCTGCTCACTAACTCTTAGCCTGACAC
CCAGCTGTGTGTTGTAGTCTTGACACTGTGTGGGAAGCTTTGGTTGGGCAACACATTATCAAAGTTAAAA
TCCAAGGTATCTCCATCCATGGGGTCATTCCGAATGATGGACTCCATGTCACAGTCCAAGCGCTCAATAA
ACATGCCATCCAAGTCACTTGGGAGCTTCTCCTGGTGGAGGACACCCATCCTACCATAGCCATTGCAGCT
GCTCACCGAGGAGTAGCTGCCCAGGGCACTCATCTGCATGGGGTGGGACAGAGGCACTTGTAAAGGTGTC
TTCACGGGGGTCAAGCGGTTCATGGCAGATGTGTGAGGCATGGTGTTCACCACATGGGGCAGGGTACGGC
CGTTGACCGAAGCCGTTTGCTGTGCATGTCCAGGGTGGGTGTGGGAGCTGGGGTTCATCATTTTGTTATG
AGATGCCTGGCTGCCATACGCTGGCATGACCGAATTAGGGCCCATCATTACATTTTGGCCCAGGACCCGA
CTGTTGGGTTGGGCCACTCCGGGATCAACCGGTGA
