>Addgene plasmid #17547 | Myc-Foxo1 AAA (pCMV5) | addgene partial sequence | sequence record 70731 | CMV-F 5'-CGCAAATGGGCGGTAGGCGTG-3'
CTATATAAGCAGAGCTCGTTTAGTGAACCGTCAGAATTGCCATGGAGCAGAAGCTGATCAGCGAGGAGGA
CCTGAACGAATTCAGATCTGGTACCACGCGTATCGATAAGCTTGCATGCCTGCAGGTCGACTCTAGAGTC
ACCATAGCCGAGGCGCCCCAGGTGGTGGAGACCGACCCGGACTTCGAGCCGCTGCCCCGGCAGCGCTCCT
GTGCCTGGCCGCTGCCCAGGCCGGAGTTTAACCAGTCCAACTCGACCACCTCCAGTCCGGCGCCGTCGGG
CGGCGCGGCCGCCAACCCCGACGCCGCGGCGAGCCTGGCCTCGGCGTCCGCTGTCAGCACCGACTTTATG
AGCAACCTGAGCCTGCTGGAGGAGAGTGAGGACTTCGCGCGGGCGCCAGGCTGCGTGGCCGTGGCGGCGG
CGGCTGCGGCCAGCAGGGGCCTGTGCGGGGACTTCCAGGGCCCCGAGGCGGGCTGCGTGCACCCAGCGCC
GCCACAGCCCCCACCGACCGGGCCGCTGTCGCAGCCCCCACCCGTGCCTCCCTCCGCTGCCGCCGCCGCG
GGGCCACTCGCGGGACAGCCGCGCAAGACCAGCTCGTCGCGCCGCAACGCGTGGGGCAACCTGTCGTACG
CCGACCTCATCACCAAGGCCATCGAGAGCTCAGCCGAGAAGAGGCTCACCCTGTCGCAGATCTACGAGTG
GATGGTGAAGAGCGTGCCCTACTTCAAGGATAAGGGCGAC
